>Addgene plasmid #66897 | LOC8R-PSmOrange | depositor full sequence | sequence record 120427 | LOC8R-PSmOrange sequence 5074 bps
TAGTTATTAATAGTAATCAATTACGGGGTCATTAGTTCATAGCCCATATATGGAGTTCCGCGTTACATAA
CTTACGGTAAATGGCCCGCCTGGCTGACCGCCCAACGACCCCCGCCCATTGACGTCAATAATGACGTATG
TTCCCATAGTAACGCCAATAGGGACTTTCCATTGACGTCAATGGGTGGAGTATTTACGGTAAACTGCCCA
CTTGGCAGTACATCAAGTGTATCATATGCCAAGTACGCCCCCTATTGACGTCAATGACGGTAAATGGCCC
GCCTGGCATTATGCCCAGTACATGACCTTATGGGACTTTCCTACTTGGCAGTACATCTACGTATTAGTCA
TCGCTATTACCATGGTGATGCGGTTTTGGCAGTACATCAATGGGCGTGGATAGCGGTTTGACTCACGGGG
ATTTCCAAGTCTCCACCCCATTGACGTCAATGGGAGTTTGTTTTGGCACCAAAATCAACGGGACTTTCCA
AAATGTCGTAACAACTCCGCCCCATTGACGCAAATGGGCGGTAGGCGTGTACGGTGGGAGGTCTATATAA
GCAGAGCTGGTTTAGTGAACCGTCAGATCCGCTAGCGCTACCGGACTCAGATCTCGAGCTCAAGCTTGCC
ACCATGAGCGTGCTGACCCCCCTGCTGCTGAGAGGCCTGACAGGCTCTGCTAGAAGGCTGCCTGTGCCTC
GAGCCAAGATCCACAGCCTGGGGGATCCAATGTCCGTGCTGACACCTCTGCTGCTGCGGGGACTGACCGG
AAGTGCTCGGAGACTGCCAGTGCCCAGGGCCAAGATTCACTCTCTGGGGGATCCCATGAGTGTGCTGACT
CCACTGCTGCTGCGCGGCCTGACTGGATCAGCACGCCGCCTGCCAGTGCCTCGAGCTAAGATTCATTCCC
TGGGCGACCCTATGTCTGTGCTGACCCCTCTGCTGCTGAGGGGGCTGACTGGATCTGCAAGGCGGCTGCC
TGTGCCAAGGGCCAAAATCCATAGTCTGGGCGACCCACCGGTCGCCACCATGGTGAGCAAGGGCGAGGAG
AATAATATGGCCATCATCAAGGAGTTCATGCGCTTCAAGGTGCGCATGGAGGGCACCGTGAACGGCCACG
AGTTCGAGATCGAGGGCGAGGGCGAGGGCCGCCCCTACGAGGGCTTTCAGACCGCTAAGCTGAAGGTGAC
CAAGGGCGGCCCCCTGCCCTTCGCCTGGGACATCCTGTCCCCTCTCTTCACCTACGGCTCCAAGGCCTAC
GTGAAGCACCCCGCCGACATCCCCGACTACTTCAAGCTGTCCTTCCCCGAGGGCTTCAAGTGGGAGCGCG
TGATGAACTACGAGGACGGCGGCGTGGTGACCGTGACCCAGGACTCCTCACTGCAGGACGGCGAGTTCAT
CTACAAGGTGAAGATGCGCGGCACCAACTTCCCCTCCGACGGCCCCGTGATGCAGAAGAAGACCATGGGC
TGGGAGGCCTCCTCCGAGCGGATGTACCCCGAGGACGGCGCCCTGAAGGGCGAGATCAGGATGAGGCTGA
AGCTGAAGGACGGCGGCCACTACACCTCCGAGGTCAAGACCACCTACAAGGCCAAGAAGTCCGTGCAGCT
GCCCGGCGCCTACATCGTCGGCATCAAGCTGGACATCACCTCCCACAACGAGGACTACACCATCGTGGAA
CAGTACGAACGCGCCGAGGGCCGCCACTCCACCGGCGGCATGGACGAGCTGTACAAGTAAGCGGCCGCGA
CTCTAGATCATAATCAGCCATACCACATTTGTAGAGGTTTTACTTGCTTTAAAAAACCTCCCACACCTCC
CCCTGAACCTGAAACATAAAATGAATGCAATTGTTGTTGTTAACTTGTTTATTGCAGCTTATAATGGTTA
CAAATAAAGCAATAGCATCACAAATTTCACAAATAAAGCATTTTTTTCACTGCATTCTAGTTGTGGTTTG
TCCAAACTCATCAATGTATCTTAAGGCGTAAATTGTAAGCGTTAATATTTTGTTAAAATTCGCGTTAAAT
TTTTGTTAAATCAGCTCATTTTTTAACCAATAGGCCGAAATCGGCAAAATCCCTTATAAATCAAAAGAAT
AGACCGAGATAGGGT
[37 nt withheld, positions 2116-2152]
AAAGAACGTGGACTCCAACGTCAAAGG
[49 nt withheld, positions 2180-2228]
T
[91 nt withheld, positions 2230-2320]
G
[124 nt withheld, positions 2322-2445]
CAGGTGGCACTTTTCGGGGAAATGTGCGCGGAACCCCTATTTGTTTATTTTTCTAAATACATTCAAATAT
GTATCCGCTCATGAGACAATAACCCTGATAAATGCTTCAATAATATTGAAAAAGGAAGAGTCCTGAGGCG
GAAAGAACCAGCTGTGGAATGTGTGTCAGTTAGGGTGTGGAAAGTCCCCAGGCTCCCCAGCAGGCAGAAG
TATGCAAAGCATGCATCTCAATTAGTCAGCAACCAGGTGTGGAAAGTCCCCAGGCTCCCCAGCAGGCAGA
AGTATGCAAAGCATGCATCTCAATTAGTCAGCAACCATAGTCCCGCCCCTAACTCCGCCCATCCCGCCCC
TAACTCCGCCCAGTTCCGCCCATTCTCCGCCCCATGGCTGACTAATTTTTTTTATTTATGCAGAGGCCGA
GGCCGCCTCGGCCTCTGAGCTATTCCAGAAGTAGTGAGGAGGCTTTTTTGGAGGCCTAGGCTTTTGCAAA
GATCGATCAAGAGACAGGATGAGGATCGTTTCGCATGATTGAACAAGATGGATTGCACGCAGGTTCTCCG
GCCGCTTGGGTGGAGAGGCTATTCGGCTATGACTGGGCACAACAGACAATCGGCTGCTCTGATGCCGCCG
TGTTCCGGCTGTCAGCGCAGGGGCGCCCGGTTCTTTTTGTCAAGACCGACCTGTCCGGTGCCCTGAATGA
ACTGCAAGACGAGGCAGCGCGGCTATCGTGGCTGGCCACGACGGGCGTTCCTTGCGCAGCTGTGCTCGAC
GTTGTCACTGAAGCGGGAAGGGACTGGCTGCTATTGGGCGAAGTGCCGGGGCAGGATCTCCTGTCATCTC
ACCTTGCTCCTGCCGAGAAAGTATCCATCATGGCTGATGCAATGCGGCGGCTGCATACGCTTGATCCGGC
TACCTGCCCATTCGACCACCAAGCGAAACATCGCATCGAGCGAGCACGTACTCGGATGGAAGCCGGTCTT
GTCGATCAGGATGATCTGGACGAAGAGCATCAGGGGCTCGCGCCAGCCGAACTGTTCGCCAGGCTCAAGG
CGAGCATGCCCGACGGCGAGGATCTCGTCGTGACCCATGGCGATGCCTGCTTGCCGAATATCATGGTGGA
AAATGGCCGCTTTTCTGGATTCATCGACTGTGGCCGGCTGGGTGTGGCGGACCGCTATCAGGACATAGCG
TTGGCTACCCGTGATATTGCTGAAGAGCTTGGCGGCGAATGGGCTGACCGCTTCCTCGTGCTTTACGGTA
TCGCCGCTCCCGATTCGCAGCGCATCGCCTTCTATCGCCTTCTTGACGAGTTCTTCTGAGCGGGACTCTG
GGGTTCGAAATGACCGACCAAGCGACGCCCAACCTGCCATCACGAGATTTCGATTCCACCGCCGCCTTCT
ATGAAAGGTTGGGCTTCGGAATCGTTTTCCGGGACGCCGGCTGGATGATCCTCCAGCGCGGGGATCTCAT
GCTGGAGTTCTTCGCCCACCCTAGGGGGAGGCTAACTGAAACACGGAAGGAGACAATACCGGAAGGAACC
CGCGCTATGACGGCAATAAAAAGACAGAATAAAACGCACGGTGTTGGGTCGTTTGTTCATAAACGCGGGG
TTCGGTCCCAGGGCTGGCACTCTGTCGATACCCCACCGAGACCCCATTGGGGCCAATACGCCCGCGTTTC
TTCCTTTTCCCCACCCCACCCCCCAAGTTCGGGTGAAGGCCCAGGGCTCGCAGCCAACGTCGGGGCGGCA
GGCCCTGCCATAGCCTCAGGTTACTCATATATACTTTAGATTGATTTAAAACTTCATTTTTAATTTAAAA
GGATCTAGGTGAAGATCCTTTTTGATAATCTCATGACCAAAATCCCTTAACGTGAGTTTTCGTTCCACTG
AGCGTCAGACCCCGTAGAAAAGATCAAAGGATCTTCTTGAGATCCTTTTTTTCTGCGCGTAATCTGCTGC
TTGCAAACAAAAAAACCACCGCTACCAGCGGTGGTTTGTTTGCCGGATCAAGAGCTACCAACTCTTTTTC
CGAAGGTAACTGGCTTCAGCAGAGCGCAGATACCAAATACTGTCCTTCTAGTGTAGCCGTAGTTAGGCCA
CCACTTCAAGAACTCTGTAGCACCGCCTACATACCTCGCTCTGCTAATCCTGTTACCAGTGGCTGCTGCC
AGTGGCGATAAGTCGTGTCTTACCGGGTTGGACTCAAGACGATAGTTACCGGATAAGGCGCAGCGGTCGG
GCTGAACGGGGGGTTCGTGCACACAGCCCAGCTTGGAGCGAACGACCTACACCGAACTGAGATACCTACA
GCGTGAGCTATGAGAAAGCGCCACGCTTCCCGAAGGGAGAAAGGCGGACAGGTATCCGGTAAGCGGCAGG
GTCGGAACAGGAGAGCGCACGAGGGAGCTTCCAGGGGGAAACGCCTGGTATCTTTATAGTCCTGTCGGGT
TTCGCCACCTCTGACTTGAGCGTCGATTTTTGTGATGCTCGTCAGGGGGGCGGAGCCTATGGAAAAACGC
CAGCAACGCGGCCTTTTTACGGTTCCTGGCCTTTTGCTGGCCTTTTGCTCACATGTTCTTTCCTGCGTTA
TCCCCTGATTCTGTGGATAACCGTATTACCGCCATGCAT
Features (pLannotate 1.2.2; 15 found; start..end, strand, type, name):
     61..364     +  enhancer       CMV enhancer: human cytomegalovirus immediate early enhancer
    365..568     +  promoter       CMV promoter: human cytomegalovirus (CMV) immediate early promoter
    591..627     +  misc_feature   MCS (fragment): multiple cloning site
    634..720     +  CDS            COX8A (fragment): COX8A_HUMAN - Also known as COX8, COX8L. Experimental evidence at protein level: Swiss-Prot protein existence level 1. Component of the cytochrome c oxidase, the last enzyme in the mitochondrial electron transport chain which drives oxidative phosphorylation. The respiratory chain contains 3 multisubunit complexes succinate dehydrogenase (complex II, CII), ubiquinol- cytochrome c oxidoreductase (cytochrome b-c1 complex, complex III, CIII) and cytochrome c oxidase (complex IV, CIV), that cooperate to transfer electrons derived from NADH and succinate to molecular oxygen, creating an electrochem
   1030..1740    +  CDS            PSmOrange: orange to far-red photoswitchable variant of the monomeric fluorescent protein mOrange (Subach et al., 2011) mammalian codon-optimized
   1756..1839    +  CDS            large T antigen (fragment): large T antigen from SV40 (simian virus 40)
   1862..1983    +  polyA_signal   SV40 poly(A) signal: SV40 polyadenylation signal
   2017..2445    -  rep_origin     f1 ori (sequence partly withheld): f1 bacteriophage origin of replication; arrow indicates direction of (+) strand synthesis
   2472..2576    +  promoter       AmpR promoter: bla
   2578..2935    +  promoter       SV40 promoter: SV40 enhancer and early promoter
   2970..3764    +  CDS            NeoR/KanR: aminoglycoside phosphotransferase from Tn5; aph(3')-II (or nptII); confers resistance to neomycin, kanamycin, and G418 (Geneticin®)
   3785..3937    +  CDS            ble (fragment): BLE_KLEPN - Experimental evidence at protein level: Swiss-Prot protein existence level 1. Binding protein with a strong affinity to the bleomycin family of antibiotics. Binds to CL990; an antimitotic-antibiotic compound. From Klebsiella pneumoniae.
   3996..4043    +  polyA_signal   HSV TK poly(A) signal: herpes simplex virus thymidine kinase polyadenylation signal (Cole and Stacy, 1985)
   4134..4150    -  polyA_signal   bGH poly(A) signal (fragment): bovine growth hormone polyadenylation signal
   4372..4960    +  rep_origin     ori: high-copy-number ColE1/pMB1/pBR322/pUC origin of replication
