[The description below was written by a language model from this plasmid's Addgene catalogue record and pLannotate feature annotations shown in this document.]
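Description:
LOC8R-PSmOrange is a mammalian expression plasmid of about 5.1 kb, built on the pPSmOrange-N1 backbone, that expresses a mitochondrially targeted form of the photoswitchable fluorescent protein PSmOrange. It is propagated in E. coli at high copy from a ColE1/pUC-type origin and selected with kanamycin. The NeoR/KanR aminoglycoside phosphotransferase gene sits downstream of both a bacterial (bla-type) promoter and the SV40 enhancer/early promoter and ends in an HSV TK polyadenylation signal. The same marker can therefore also confer G418 resistance in transfected mammalian cells. An f1 origin is present as well. Short annotated fragments of ble, a bGH poly(A) signal and SV40 large T antigen appear to be backbone remnants or partial sequence matches rather than functional parts.

The expression cassette is driven by the human CMV immediate early enhancer and promoter and terminated by the SV40 poly(A) signal. The synthetic LOC8R presequence was cloned between the HindIII and AgeI sites, placing it at the N terminus of PSmOrange, a mammalian codon-optimised, monomeric mOrange derivative of Discosoma origin that can be photoconverted from orange to far-red emission. The feature table detects a fragment matching the human COX8A protein, a cytochrome c oxidase subunit, at the start of the targeting region. This suggests the designed presequence draws on COX8A sequence. About 300 bp between this fragment and the PSmOrange coding sequence is unannotated, and the record does not describe the full composition of LOC8R.

The stated purpose is to deliver PSmOrange to mitochondria. This would suit labelling the organelle in live mammalian cells and photoswitching selected mitochondrial populations to follow them over time, although the record gives no specific applications.
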