Addgene plasmid #66897: LOC8R-PSmOrange
Purpose: PSmOrange targeted to mitochondria using the synthetic LOC8R presequence
Depositing lab: Georg Ramm. Depositing organization: Monash University.
Backbone
  Vector backbone: pPSmOrange-N1
  Backbone size w/o insert (bp): 3965
  Total vector size (bp): 5075
Growth in bacteria
  Bacterial resistance: Kanamycin, 50 μg/mL
  Growth temperature: 37°C
  Growth strain: DH5alpha
  Copy number: High Copy
Gene/Insert
  Gene/Insert name: LOC8R-PSmOrange (alt name: Mitochondrially targeted photoswitchable mOrange)
  Species: Discosoma
  Insert size (bp): 1110
  Tag / fusion protein: LOC8R (N terminal on insert)
  Cloning method: Restriction Enzyme; 5′ cloning site HindIII (not destroyed); 3′ cloning site AgeI (not destroyed)
  Sequencing primers: 5′ CMV-F; 3′ SV40pA-R
Resource information
  A portion of this plasmid was derived from a plasmid made by: The pPSmOrange-N1 vector was obtained from addgene.
Terms and licenses: Academic/Nonprofit Terms; Industry Terms: Not Available to Industry
Depositor comments: The LOC8R targeting sequence was designed by Benjamin S. Padman during his doctoral research project (Primary supervisor: Georg Ramm)
How to cite: LOC8R-PSmOrange was a gift from Georg Ramm (Addgene plasmid # 66897 ; http://n2t.net/addgene:66897 ; RRID:Addgene_66897)
