>Addgene plasmid #66897 | LOC8R-PSmOrange | addgene partial sequence | sequence record 120423 | CMV-F 5'-CGCAAATGGGCGGTAGGCGTG-3'
CTATATAAGCAGAGCTGGTTTAGTGAACCGTCAGATCCGCTAGCGCTACCGGACTCAGATCTCGAGCTCA
AGCTTGCCACCATGAGCGTGCTGACCCCCCTGCTGCTGAGAGGCCTGACAGGCTCTGCTAGAAGGCTGCC
TGTGCCTCGAGCCAAGATCCACAGCCTGGGGGATCCAATGTCCGTGCTGACACCTCTGCTGCTGCGGGGA
CTGACCGGAAGTGCTCGGAGACTGCCAGTGCCCAGGGCCAAGATTCACTCTCTGGGGGATCCCATGAGTG
TGCTGACTCCACTGCTGCTGCGCGGCCTGACTGGATCAGCACGCCGCCTGCCAGTGCCTCGAGCTAAGAT
TCATTCCCTGGGCGACCCTATGTCTGTGCTGACCCCTCTGCTGCTGAGGGGGCTGACTGGATCTGCAAGG
CGGCTGCCTGTGCCAAGGGCCAAAATCCATAGTCTGGGCGACCCACCGGTCGCCACCATGGTGAGCAAGG
GCGAGGAGAATAATATGGCCATCATCAAGGAGTTCATGCGCTTCAAGGTGCGCATGGAGGGCACCGTGAA
CGGCCACGAGTTCGAGATCGAGGGCGAGGGCGAGGGCCGCCCCTACGAGGGCTTTCAGACCGCTAAGCTG
AAGGTGACCAAGGGCGGCCCCCTGCCCTTCGCCTGGGACATCCTGTCCCCTCTCTTCACCTACGGCTCCA
AGGCCTACGTGAAGCACCCCGCCGACATCCCCGACTACTTCAAGCTGTCCTTCCCCGAGGGCTTCAAGTG
GGAGCGCGTGATGAACTACGAGGACGGCGGCGTGGTGACCGTGACCCAGGACTCCTCACTGCAGGACGGC
GAGTTCATCTACAAGGTGAAGATGCGCGGCACCAACTTCCCCTCCGACGGCCCCGTGATGCAGAAGAAGA
CCATGGGCTGGGAGGCCTCCTCCGAGCGGATGTACCCCGAGGACGGCGCCCTGAAGGGCGAGATCAGGAT
GAGGCTGAAGCTGAAGGACGGCGGCCACTACACCTCCGAGGTCAAGACCACCTACAAGGCCAAGAAGTC
