>Addgene plasmid #66897 | LOC8R-PSmOrange | addgene partial sequence | sequence record 120426 | F1ori-F 5'-GTGGACTCTTGTTCCAAACTGG-3'
CCTATCTCGGTCTATTCTTTTGATTTATAAGGGATTTTGCCGATTTCGGCCTATTGGTTAAAAAATGAGC
TGATTTAACAAAAATTTAACGCGAATTTTAACAAAATATTAACGCTTACAATTTACGCCTTAAGATACAT
TGATGAGTTTGGACAAACCACAACTAGAATGCAGTGAAAAAAATGCTTTATTTGTGAAATTTGTGATGCT
ATTGCTTTATTTGTAACCATTATAAGCTGCAATAAACAAGTTAACAACAACAATTGCATTCATTTTATGT
TTCAGGTTCAGGGGGAGGTGTGGGAGGTTTTTTAAAGCAAGTAAAACCTCTACAAATGTGGTATGGCTGA
TTATGATCTAGAGTCGCGGCCGCTTACTTGTACAGCTCGTCCATGCCGCCGGTGGAGTGGCGGCCCTCGG
CGCGTTCGTACTGTTCCACGATGGTGTAGTCCTCGTTGTGGGAGGTGATGTCCAGCTTGATGCCGACGAT
GTAGGCGCCGGGCAGCTGCACGGACTTCTTGGCCTTGTAGGTGGTCTTGACCTCGGAGGTGTAGTGGCCG
CCGTCCTTCAGCTTCAGCCTCATCCTGATCTCGCCCTTCAGGGCGCCGTCCTCGGGGTACATCCGCTCGG
AGGAGGCCTCCCAGCCCATGGTCTTCTTCTGCATCACGGGGCCGTCGGAGGGGAAGTTGGTGCCGCGCAT
CTTCACCTTGTAGATGAACTCGCCGTCCTGCAGTGAGGAGTCCTGGGTCACGGTCACCACGCCGCCGTCC
TCGTAGTTCATCACGCGCTCCCACTTGAAGCCCTCGGGGAAGGACAGCTTGAAGTAGTCGGGGATGTCGG
CGGGGTGCTTCACGTAGGCCTTGGAGCCGTAGGTGAAGAGAGGGGACAGGATGTCCCAGGCGAAGGGCAG
GGGGCCGCCCTTGGTCACCTTCAGCTTAGCGGTCTGAAAGCCCTCGTAGGGGCGG
